>Addgene plasmid #47183 | TAL3464 | depositor partial sequence | sequence record 67270 | Insert sequence
ATGGACTACAAAGACCATGACGGTGATTATAAAGATCATGACATCGATTACAAGGATGACGATGACAAGA
TGGCCCCCAAGAAGAAGAGGAAGGTGGGCATTCACCGCGGGGTACCTATGGTGGACTTGAGGACACTCGG
TTATTCGCAACAGCAACAGGAGAAAATCAAGCCTAAGGTCAGGAGCACCGTCGCGCAACACCACGAGGCG
CTTGTGGGGCATGGCTTCACTCATGCGCATATTGTCGCGCTTTCACAGCACCCTGCGGCGCTTGGGACGG
TGGCTGTCAAATACCAAGATATGATTGCGGCCCTGCCCGAAGCCACGCACGAGGCAATTGTAGGGGTCGG
TAAACAGTGGTCGGGAGCGCGAGCACTTGAGGCGCTGCTGACTGTGGCGGGTGAGCTTAGGGGGCCTCCG
CTCCAGCTCGACACCGGGCAGCTGCTGAAGATCGCGAAGAGAGGGGGAGTAACAGCGGTAGAGGCAGTGC
ACGCCTGGCGCAATGCGCTCACCGGGGCCCCCTTGAACCTGACCCCAGACCAGGTAGTCGCAATCGCGTC
GAACATTGGGGGAAAGCAAGCCCTGGAAACCGTGCAAAGGTTGTTGCCGGTCCTTTGTCAAGACCACGGC
CTTACACCGGAGCAAGTCGTGGCCATTGCAAGCAACATCGGTGGCAAACAGGCTCTTGAGACGGTTCAGA
GACTTCTCCCAGTTCTCTGTCAAGCCCACGGGCTGACTCCCGATCAAGTTGTAGCGATTGCGTCGAACAT
TGGAGGGAAACAAGCATTGGAGACTGTCCAACGGCTCCTTCCCGTGTTGTGTCAAGCCCACGGTTTGACG
CCTGCACAAGTGGTCGCCATCGCCAGCCATGATGGCGGTAAGCAGGCGCTGGAAACAGTACAGCGCCTGC
TGCCTGTACTGTGCCAGGATCATGGACTGACCCCAGACCAGGTAGTCGCAATCGCGAACAATAATGGGGG
AAAGCAAGCCCTGGAAACCGTGCAAAGGTTGTTGCCGGTCCTTTGTCAAGACCACGGCCTTACACCGGAG
CAAGTCGTGGCCATTGCATCCCACGACGGTGGCAAACAGGCTCTTGAGACGGTTCAGAGACTTCTCCCAG
TTCTCTGTCAAGCCCACGGGCTGACTCCCGATCAAGTTGTAGCGATTGCGTCGCATGACGGAGGGAAACA
AGCATTGGAGACTGTCCAACGGCTCCTTCCCGTGTTGTGTCAAGCCCACGGTTTGACGCCTGCACAAGTG
GTCGCCATCGCCAGCCATGATGGCGGTAAGCAGGCGCTGGAAACAGTACAGCGCCTGCTGCCTGTACTGT
GCCAGGATCATGGACTGACCCCAGACCAGGTAGTCGCAATCGCGTCAAACGGAGGGGGAAAGCAAGCCCT
GGAAACCGTGCAAAGGTTGTTGCCGGTCCTTTGTCAAGACCACGGCCTTACACCGGAGCAAGTCGTGGCC
ATTGCAAATAATAACGGTGGCAAACAGGCTCTTGAGACGGTTCAGAGACTTCTCCCAGTTCTCTGTCAAG
CCCACGGGCTGACTCCCGATCAAGTTGTAGCGATTGCGTCGAACATTGGAGGGAAACAAGCATTGGAGAC
TGTCCAACGGCTCCTTCCCGTGTTGTGTCAAGCCCACGGTTTGACGCCTGCACAAGTGGTCGCCATCGCC
TCGAATGGCGGCGGTAAGCAGGCGCTGGAAACAGTACAGCGCCTGCTGCCTGTACTGTGCCAGGATCATG
GACTGACCCCAGACCAGGTAGTCGCAATCGCGTCACATGACGGGGGAAAGCAAGCCCTGGAAACCGTGCA
AAGGTTGTTGCCGGTCCTTTGTCAAGACCACGGCCTTACACCGGAGCAAGTCGTGGCCATTGCAAGCAAT
GGGGGTGGCAAACAGGCTCTTGAGACGGTTCAGAGACTTCTCCCAGTTCTCTGTCAAGCCCACGGGCTGA
CTCCCGATCAAGTTGTAGCGATTGCGTCCAACGGTGGAGGGAAACAAGCATTGGAGACTGTCCAACGGCT
CCTTCCCGTGTTGTGTCAAGCCCACGGTTTGACGCCTGCACAAGTGGTCGCCATCGCCAGCCATGATGGC
GGTAAGCAGGCGCTGGAAACAGTACAGCGCCTGCTGCCTGTACTGTGCCAGGATCATGGACTGACACCCG
AACAGGTGGTCGCCATTGCTTCTAACATCGGAGGACGGCCAGCCTTGGAG
