>Addgene plasmid #47183 | TAL3464 | addgene partial sequence | sequence record 68701 | JDS-TALEN-F 5'-TAGGGGTCGGTAAACAGTGG-3'
TGTGGCGGGTGAGCTTAGGGGGCCTCCGCTCCAGCTCGACACCGGGCAGCTGCTGAAGATCGCGAAGAGA
GGGGGAGTAACAGCGGTAGAGGCAGTGCACGCCTGGCGCAATGCGCTCACCGGGGCCCCCTTGAACCTGA
CCCCAGACCAGGTAGTCGCAATCGCGTCGAACATTGGGGGAAAGCAAGCCCTGGAAACCGTGCAAAGGTT
GTTGCCGGTCCTTTGTCAAGACCACGGCCTTACACCGGAGCAAGTCGTGGCCATTGCAAGCAACATCGGT
GGCAAACAGGCTCTTGAGACGGTTCAGAGACTTCTCCCAGTTCTCTGTCAAGCCCACGGGCTGACTCCCG
ATCAAGTTGTAGCGATTGCGTCGAACATTGGAGGGAAACAAGCATTGGAGACTGTCCAACGGCTCCTTCC
CGTGTTGTGTCAAGCCCACGGTTTGACGCCTGCACAAGTGGTCGCCATCGCCAGCCATGATGGCGGTAAG
CAGGCGCTGGAAACAGTACAGCGCCTGCTGCCTGTACTGTGCCAGGATCATGGACTGACCCCAGACCAGG
TAGTCGCAATCGCGAACAATAATGGGGGAAAGCAAGCCCTGGAAACCGTGCAAAGGTTGTTGCCGGTCCT
TTGTCAAGACCACGGCCTTACACCGGAGCAAGTCGTGGCCATTGCATCCCACGACGGTGGCAAACAGGCT
CTTGAGACGGTTCAGAGACTTCTCCCAGTTCTCTGTCAAGCCCACGGGCTGACTCCCGATCAAGTTGTAG
CGATTGCGTCGCATGACGGA
