[The description below was written by a language model from this plasmid's Addgene catalogue record.]
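Description:
TAL3464 is a TALEN expression plasmid built on the JDS70 backbone (about 6.4 kb without insert), a vector classed as mammalian expression with an additional T7 promoter. It is maintained in E. coli as a high-copy plasmid under ampicillin selection. The record consists of catalogue fields only, with no feature table, so the origin of replication and other backbone elements are not itemised. The BGH-reverse sequencing primer suggests a BGH polyadenylation region downstream of the coding sequence.

The insert, named ZebrafishCommunity-INF2-left, is a roughly 1.4 kb array of engineered TAL effector repeats designed to recognise an 18-nucleotide site in the zebrafish INF2 gene. It forms the "left" half of a TALEN pair. The repeat array was placed between BsmBI sites that were destroyed during cloning. This puts it in frame with elements already carried by the backbone: an N-terminal 3X Flag tag and a C-terminal wild-type FokI nuclease domain. The result is a Flag-tagged TAL–FokI fusion expressed from the CMV promoter. FokI cleaves only as a dimer, so this monomer must be paired with a matching "right" TALEN that binds the opposite strand nearby. Together they produce a double-strand break, and error-prone repair of that break can introduce disruptive indels.

The CMV promoter allows direct expression in cultured cells. The T7 designation indicates that the coding sequence can also be transcribed in vitro to produce mRNA, which suits delivery into zebrafish embryos. This is consistent with the associated work on targeted gene disruption in somatic zebrafish cells. The depositor advises confirming the plasmid's structure by diagnostic restriction digest before use, a sensible precaution given the repetitive TAL array.
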