Addgene plasmid #47183: TAL3464
Depositing lab: Keith Joung. Depositing organization: Massachusetts General Hospital. Publication: Targeted gene disruption in somatic zebrafish cells using engineered TALENs. Sander JD, Cade L, Khayter C, Reyon D, Peterson RT, Joung JK, Yeh JR. Nat Biotechnol. 2011 Aug 5;29(8):697-8. doi: 10.1038/nbt.1934. PubMed 21822241.
Backbone
  Vector backbone: JDS70
  Backbone manufacturer: Addgene plasmid #32285
  Backbone size w/o insert (bp): 6447
  Vector type: Mammalian Expression ; T7
Growth in bacteria
  Bacterial resistance: Ampicillin, 100 μg/mL
  Growth temperature: 37°C
  Growth strain: XL1 Blue
  Copy number: High Copy
Gene/Insert
  Gene/Insert name: ZebrafishCommunity-INF2-left (alt name: INF2)
  Species: D. rerio (zebrafish)
  Insert size (bp): 1430
  Promoter: CMV
  Tag / fusion protein: 3X Flag (N terminal on backbone); WT FOKI (C terminal on backbone)
  Cloning method: Restriction Enzyme; 5′ cloning site BsmBI (destroyed during cloning); 3′ cloning site BsmBI (destroyed during cloning)
  Sequencing primers: 5′ CMV-F; 3′ BGH-rev
Terms and licenses: Academic/Nonprofit Terms; Industry Terms: Not Available to Industry
Depositor comments: Target binding site: TAAACGCCCTGATCTTCA It is strongly recommended that users perform a diagnostic digest to verify this plasmid prior to use. For example, a double digest of the plasmid with BamHI and KpnI should result in two bands at 2.3kb and 5.8kb.
How to cite: TAL3464 was a gift from Keith Joung (Addgene plasmid # 47183 ; http://n2t.net/addgene:47183 ; RRID:Addgene_47183)
